Addgene plasmid #89616: pET21a - EtfA
Purpose: Expresses recombinant 6HIS tagged T. cruzi electron transfer flavoprotein A in E. coli upon IPTG induction
Depositing lab: Judy Lieberman. Depositing organization: Boston Children's Hospital. Publication: Killer lymphocytes use granulysin, perforin and granzymes to kill intracellular parasites. Dotiwala F, Mulik S, Polidoro RB, Ansara JA, Burleigh BA, Walch M, Gazzinelli RT, Lieberman J. Nat Med. 2016 Feb;22(2):210-6. doi: 10.1038/nm.4023. Epub 2016 Jan 11. PubMed 26752517.
Backbone
  Vector backbone: pET21a
  Backbone size w/o insert (bp): 5500
  Vector type: Bacterial Expression
Growth in bacteria
  Bacterial resistance: Ampicillin, 100 μg/mL
  Growth temperature: 37°C
  Growth strain: DH5alpha
  Copy number: High Copy
Gene/Insert
  Gene/Insert name: Electron transport flavoprotein alpha subunit (alt name: EtfA)
  Species: T. cruzi
  Insert size (bp): 963
  GenBank ID: Tc00.1047053503559.109 Tc00.1047053503559.109
  Tag / fusion protein: 6HIS (C terminal on insert); T7 tag (gene 10 leader) (N terminal on backbone)
Terms and licenses: Academic/Nonprofit Terms; Industry Terms: Not Available to Industry
Depositor comments: Addgene NGS results found V56D within the Electron transport flavoprotein alpha subunit translation compared to Tc00.1047053503559.109. Depositor states that mutation is outside of functional domains
How to cite: pET21a - EtfA was a gift from Judy Lieberman (Addgene plasmid # 89616 ; http://n2t.net/addgene:89616 ; RRID:Addgene_89616)
