[The description below was written by a language model from this plasmid's Addgene catalogue record and pLannotate feature annotations shown in this document.]
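Description:
pET21a - EtfA is a bacterial expression plasmid built on the pET21a backbone for producing the alpha subunit of the Trypanosoma cruzi electron transfer flavoprotein (EtfA) as a recombinant protein in E. coli. The sequenced record is 6,377 nt. It replicates from a pBR322/ColE1-type origin accompanied by the bom site and the rop gene, and is selected with ampicillin through the β-lactamase (AmpR) cassette. The catalogue lists it as high copy, although rop normally moderates copy number. An f1 origin is also present, which allows single-stranded DNA production, and short tetracycline-resistance fragments are non-functional remnants of the pBR322 lineage.

The roughly 963 bp EtfA coding sequence sits downstream of a T7 promoter fused to a lac operator, followed by the efficient T7 gene 10 ribosome binding site. It is flanked by the backbone's N-terminal T7 tag (gene 10 leader) and a C-terminal six-histidine tag, and transcription ends at the T7 terminator. The automated annotation labels the insert by homology to mouse Etfa and calls the tag a 9xHis fragment, but the catalogue identifies the gene as T. cruzi and the tag as 6HIS. A plasmid-borne lacI gene supplies lac repressor that keeps the T7lac promoter off until IPTG is added, so expression requires a host providing T7 RNA polymerase. The His tag permits metal-affinity purification.

Repository sequencing found a V56D substitution relative to the reference gene, which the depositor states lies outside the functional domains. The associated work concerns the killing of intracellular parasites by killer lymphocytes, but the record does not say what the purified protein was used for.
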