Features (pLannotate 1.2.2; 20 found; start..end, strand, type, name):
      1..33      +  CDS            T7 tag (gene 10 leader): leader peptide from bacteriophage T7 gene 10 promotes efficient translation in E. coli
     25..1005    +  CDS            Etfa: ETFA_MOUSE - Experimental evidence at protein level: Swiss-Prot protein existence level 1. Heterodimeric electron transfer flavoprotein that accepts electrons from several mitochondrial dehydrogenases, including acyl-CoA dehydrogenases, glutaryl-CoA and sarcosine dehydrogenase. It transfers the electrons to the main mitochondrial respiratory chain via ETF- ubiquinone oxidoreductase (ETF dehydrogenase). Required for normal mitochondrial fatty acid oxidation and normal amino acid metabolism. From Mus musculus (Mouse).
   1021..1038    +  CDS            9xHis (fragment): 9xHis affinity tag
   1048..1097    +  CDS            SET1 (fragment): solubility-enhancement tag derived from T7 phage gene 10B
   1105..1152    +  terminator     T7 terminator: transcription terminator for bacteriophage T7 RNA polymerase
   1189..1617    +  rep_origin     f1 ori (sequence partly withheld): f1 bacteriophage origin of replication; arrow indicates direction of (+) strand synthesis
   1670..1774    +  promoter       AmpR promoter: bla
   1775..2635    +  CDS            AmpR: β-lactamase; bla; confers resistance to ampicillin, carbenicillin, and related antibiotics
   2806..3394    +  rep_origin     ori: high-copy-number ColE1/pMB1/pBR322/pUC origin of replication
   3580..3719    -  misc_feature   bom: basis of mobility region from pBR322
   3821..4012    -  CDS            rop: Rop protein, which maintains plasmids at low copy number; rop
   4029..4409    +  CDS            YPB1_ECOLX: Protein predicted: Swiss-Prot protein existence level 4. From Escherichia coli.
   4481..4772    -  CDS            TcR (fragment): tetracycline efflux protein; tet; confers resistance to tetracycline
   4787..4808    -  protein_bind   CAP binding site: CAP binding activates transcription in the presence of cAMP. E. coli catabolite activator protein
   4821..5903    -  CDS            lacI: lac repressor; lacI; The lac repressor binds to the lac operator to inhibit transcription in E. coli. This inhibition can be relieved by adding lactose or isopropyl-β-D-thiogalactopyranoside (IPTG).
   5904..5981    -  promoter       lacI promoter: lacI
   5989..6268    -  CDS            TcR (fragment): tetracycline efflux protein; tet; confers resistance to tetracycline
   6290..6308    +  promoter       T7 promoter: promoter for bacteriophage T7 RNA polymerase
   6309..6333    +  protein_bind   lac operator: The lac repressor binds to the lac operator to inhibit transcription in E. coli. This inhibition can be relieved by adding lactose or isopropyl-β-D-thiogalactopyranoside (IPTG). lac repressor encoded by lacI
   6348..6370    +  RBS            RBS: efficient ribosome binding site from bacteriophage T7 gene 10 (Olins and Rangwala, 1989)
>Addgene plasmid #89616 | pET21a - EtfA | addgene full sequence | sequence record 176692 | Addgene NGS Result
ATGGCTAGCATGACTGGTGGACAGCAAATGGGTCGCGGATCCATGCTGCGCCGTACTCTCTCTGCCATGG
CCGGCAAGGTGCTCGTCGTTGCTGAGATGCACAATGGTAAGGTGTCTCCTGCCACACTCGCCGCCGTGAC
GGCGGGAATGAAGGTTGGCCCTGTCACCGCACTTGTCGCCGGAAAGGACGCCACGAAGACAGCGGCGGAT
GTCGCCAAAGTGAAGGGAGTTGAGAACGTGCTTGCCGCAAAGGGTGACCAATACGAGAAGGGTCTGCCCG
AGGAGTATGCCCCCCTCATTGCATCTGTGGTGAAGGATGGGTACACACATGTCTTTGCAGGCACATCCGC
GTTTGGAAAAAATGTGATCCCTCGTGCTGCAGCAAAAGCAGATGCGATGCCGATCTCAGACGTGACAGAA
GTGAAGGATGACTCCACTTTTGTTCGCCTCATGTATGCCGGCAACGTTGTCAGTACGGTACGGTCTTTGG
ACCCGGTGAAGTATGCCACCATCCGCGGCACCAGTTTCGAGCGCGCACCGCTGGATGGCGGTAGTGCCCA
AACGAAGGAAGTGGAGGCCACGAAAGTGGAGGGAAAATCCAAGTGGATTGAAGACACCGTCGCCTCGAGT
GAAAAGCCAGATCTGCAAACGGCTGCCAATGTCATTGTAGGTGGCCGAGGTCTGAAAAACGCCGAGAACT
TCAAAATTCTCAATGAACTCGCGGAGCCGTTGAAGGCGGCGGTGGGTGCGACTCGAGCCGTTGTAGATGC
CGGCTACTGTCCGAACGAGATGCAGATTGGCCAGACGGGCAAGACGGTGGCGCCGAACTTCTACCTTGGC
TGTGGCGTCTCCGGGGCCATTCAGCACGTGGCTGGGATGAAGGACGCGAAGGTGATTGCCGTCATCAACA
ATGATGCTGACGCGCCCTTTTTTCAGGTGGCAGACTACGGTCTTGTAGAAGACCTGTTCGTTGCTGTGCC
GAAACTCACATCTCTGGTAAAGAAGGCGGCCGCACTCGAGCACCACCACCACCACCACTGAGATCCGGCT
GCTAACAAAGCCCGAAAGGAAGCTGAGTTGGCTGCTGCCACCGCTGAGCAATAACTAGCATAACCCCTTG
GGGCCTCTAAACGGGTCTTGAGGGGTTTTTTGCTGAAAGGAGGAACTATATCCGGATTGGCGAATGGG
[124 nt withheld, positions 1189-1312]
C
[91 nt withheld, positions 1314-1404]
A
[49 nt withheld, positions 1406-1454]
CCTTTGACGTTGGAGTCCACGTTCTTT
[37 nt withheld, positions 1482-1518]
ACCCTATCTCGGTCTATTCTTTTGATTTATAAGGGATTTTGCCGATTTCGGCCTATTGGTTAAAAAATGA
GCTGATTTAACAAAAATTTAACGCGAATTTTAACAAAATATTAACGCTTACAATTTAGGTGGCACTTTTC
GGGGAAATGTGCGCGGAACCCCTATTTGTTTATTTTTCTAAATACATTCAAATATGTATCCGCTCATGAG
ACAATAACCCTGATAAATGCTTCAATAATATTGAAAAAGGAAGAGTATGAGTATTCAACATTTCCGTGTC
GCCCTTATTCCCTTTTTTGCGGCATTTTGCCTTCCTGTTTTTGCTCACCCAGAAACGCTGGTGAAAGTAA
AAGATGCTGAAGATCAGTTGGGTGCACGAGTGGGTTACATCGAACTGGATCTCAACAGCGGTAAGATCCT
TGAGAGTTTTCGCCCCGAAGAACGTTTTCCAATGATGAGCACTTTTAAAGTTCTGCTATGTGGCGCGGTA
TTATCCCGTATTGACGCCGGGCAAGAGCAACTCGGTCGCCGCATACACTATTCTCAGAATGACTTGGTTG
AGTACTCACCAGTCACAGAAAAGCATCTTACGGATGGCATGACAGTAAGAGAATTATGCAGTGCTGCCAT
AACCATGAGTGATAACACTGCGGCCAACTTACTTCTGACAACGATCGGAGGACCGAAGGAGCTAACCGCT
TTTTTGCACAACATGGGGGATCATGTAACTCGCCTTGATCGTTGGGAACCGGAGCTGAATGAAGCCATAC
CAAACGACGAGCGTGACACCACGATGCCTGCAGCAATGGCAACAACGTTGCGCAAACTATTAACTGGCGA
ACTACTTACTCTAGCTTCCCGGCAACAATTAATAGACTGGATGGAGGCGGATAAAGTTGCAGGACCACTT
CTGCGCTCGGCCCTTCCGGCTGGCTGGTTTATTGCTGATAAATCTGGAGCCGGTGAGCGTGGGTCTCGCG
GTATCATTGCAGCACTGGGGCCAGATGGTAAGCCCTCCCGTATCGTAGTTATCTACACGACGGGGAGTCA
GGCAACTATGGATGAACGAAATAGACAGATCGCTGAGATAGGTGCCTCACTGATTAAGCATTGGTAACTG
TCAGACCAAGTTTACTCATATATACTTTAGATTGATTTAAAACTTCATTTTTAATTTAAAAGGATCTAGG
TGAAGATCCTTTTTGATAATCTCATGACCAAAATCCCTTAACGTGAGTTTTCGTTCCACTGAGCGTCAGA
CCCCGTAGAAAAGATCAAAGGATCTTCTTGAGATCCTTTTTTTCTGCGCGTAATCTGCTGCTTGCAAACA
AAAAAACCACCGCTACCAGCGGTGGTTTGTTTGCCGGATCAAGAGCTACCAACTCTTTTTCCGAAGGTAA
CTGGCTTCAGCAGAGCGCAGATACCAAATACTGTCCTTCTAGTGTAGCCGTAGTTAGGCCACCACTTCAA
GAACTCTGTAGCACCGCCTACATACCTCGCTCTGCTAATCCTGTTACCAGTGGCTGCTGCCAGTGGCGAT
AAGTCGTGTCTTACCGGGTTGGACTCAAGACGATAGTTACCGGATAAGGCGCAGCGGTCGGGCTGAACGG
GGGGTTCGTGCACACAGCCCAGCTTGGAGCGAACGACCTACACCGAACTGAGATACCTACAGCGTGAGCT
ATGAGAAAGCGCCACGCTTCCCGAAGGGAGAAAGGCGGACAGGTATCCGGTAAGCGGCAGGGTCGGAACA
GGAGAGCGCACGAGGGAGCTTCCAGGGGGAAACGCCTGGTATCTTTATAGTCCTGTCGGGTTTCGCCACC
TCTGACTTGAGCGTCGATTTTTGTGATGCTCGTCAGGGGGGCGGAGCCTATGGAAAAACGCCAGCAACGC
GGCCTTTTTACGGTTCCTGGCCTTTTGCTGGCCTTTTGCTCACATGTTCTTTCCTGCGTTATCCCCTGAT
TCTGTGGATAACCGTATTACCGCCTTTGAGTGAGCTGATACCGCTCGCCGCAGCCGAACGACCGAGCGCA
GCGAGTCAGTGAGCGAGGAAGCGGAAGAGCGCCTGATGCGGTATTTTCTCCTTACGCATCTGTGCGGTAT
TTCACACCGCAATGGTGCACTCTCAGTACAATCTGCTCTGATGCCGCATAGTTAAGCCAGTATACACTCC
GCTATCGCTACGTGACTGGGTCATGGCTGCGCCCCGACACCCGCCAACACCCGCTGACGCGCCCTGACGG
GCTTGTCTGCTCCCGGCATCCGCTTACAGACAAGCTGTGACCGTCTCCGGGAGCTGCATGTGTCAGAGGT
TTTCACCGTCATCACCGAAACGCGCGAGGCAGCTGCGGTAAAGCTCATCAGCGTGGTCGTGAAGCGATTC
ACAGATGTCTGCCTGTTCATCCGCGTCCAGCTCGTTGAGTTTCTCCAGAAGCGTTAATGTCTGGCTTCTG
ATAAAGCGGGCCATGTTAAGGGCGGTTTTTTCCTGTTTGGTCACTGATGCCTCCGTGTAAGGGGGATTTC
TGTTCATGGGGGTAATGATACCGATGAAACGAGAGAGGATGCTCACGATACGGGTTACTGATGATGAACA
TGCCCGGTTACTGGAACGTTGTGAGGGTAAACAACTGGCGGTATGGATGCGGCGGGACCAGAGAAAAATC
ACTCAGGGTCAATGCCAGCGCTTCGTTAATACAGATGTAGGTGTTCCACAGGGTAGCCAGCAGCATCCTG
CGATGCAGATCCGGAACATAATGGTGCAGGGCGCTGACTTCCGCGTTTCCAGACTTTACGAAACACGGAA
ACCGAAGACCATTCATGTTGTTGCTCAGGTCGCAGACGTTTTGCAGCAGCAGTCGCTTCACGTTCGCTCG
CGTATCGGTGATTCATTCTGCTAACCAGTAAGGCAACCCCGCCAGCCTAGCCGGGTCCTCAACGACAGGA
GCACGATCATGCGCACCCGTGGGGCCGCCATGCCGGCGATAATGGCCTGCTTCTCGCCGAAACGTTTGGT
GGCGGGACCAGTGACGAAGGCTTGAGCGAGGGCGTGCAAGATTCCGAATACCGCAAGCGACAGGCCGATC
ATCGTCGCGCTCCAGCGAAAGCGGTCCTCGCCGAAAATGACCCAGAGCGCTGCCGGCACCTGTCCTACGA
GTTGCATGATAAAGAAGACAGTCATAAGTGCGGCGACGATAGTCATGCCCCGCGCCCACCGGAAGGAGCT
GACTGGGTTGAAGGCTCTCAAGGGCATCGGTCGAGATCCCGGTGCCTAATGAGTGAGCTAACTTACATTA
ATTGCGTTGCGCTCACTGCCCGCTTTCCAGTCGGGAAACCTGTCGTGCCAGCTGCATTAATGAATCGGCC
AACGCGCGGGGAGAGGCGGTTTGCGTATTGGGCGCCAGGGTGGTTTTTCTTTTCACCAGTGAGACGGGCA
ACAGCTGATTGCCCTTCACCGCCTGGCCCTGAGAGAGTTGCAGCAAGCGGTCCACGCTGGTTTGCCCCAG
CAGGCGAAAATCCTGTTTGATGGTGGTTAACGGCGGGATATAACATGAGCTGTCTTCGGTATCGTCGTAT
CCCACTACCGAGATATCCGCACCAACGCGCAGCCCGGACTCGGTAATGGCGCGCATTGCGCCCAGCGCCA
TCTGATCGTTGGCAACCAGCATCGCAGTGGGAACGATGCCCTCATTCAGCATTTGCATGGTTTGTTGAAA
ACCGGACATGGCACTCCAGTCGCCTTCCCGTTCCGCTATCGGCTGAATTTGATTGCGAGTGAGATATTTA
TGCCAGCCAGCCAGACGCAGACGCGCCGAGACAGAACTTAATGGGCCCGCTAACAGCGCGATTTGCTGGT
GACCCAATGCGACCAGATGCTCCACGCCCAGTCGCGTACCGTCTTCATGGGAGAAAATAATACTGTTGAT
GGGTGTCTGGTCAGAGACATCAAGAAATAACGCCGGAACATTAGTGCAGGCAGCTTCCACAGCAATGGCA
TCCTGGTCATCCAGCGGATAGTTAATGATCAGCCCACTGACGCGTTGCGCGAGAAGATTGTGCACCGCCG
CTTTACAGGCTTCGACGCCGCTTCGTTCTACCATCGACACCACCACGCTGGCACCCAGTTGATCGGCGCG
AGATTTAATCGCCGCGACAATTTGCGACGGCGCGTGCAGGGCCAGACTGGAGGTGGCAACGCCAATCAGC
AACGACTGTTTGCCCGCCAGTTGTTGTGCCACGCGGTTGGGAATGTAATTCAGCTCCGCCATCGCCGCTT
CCACTTTTTCCCGCGTTTTCGCAGAAACGTGGCTGGCCTGGTTCACCACGCGGGAAACGGTCTGATAAGA
GACACCGGCATACTCTGCGACATCGTATAACGTTACTGGTTTCACATTCACCACCCTGAATTGACTCTCT
TCCGGGCGCTATCATGCCATACCGCGAAAGGTTTTGCGCCATTCGATGGTGTCCGGGATCTCGACGCTCT
CCCTTATGCGACTCCTGCATTAGGAAGCAGCCCAGTAGTAGGTTGAGGCCGTTGAGCACCGCCGCCGCAA
GGAATGGTGCATGCAAGGAGATGGCGCCCAACAGTCCCCCGGCCACGGGGCCTGCCACCATACCCACGCC
GAAACAAGCGCTCATGAGCCCGAAGTGGCGAGCCCGATCTTCCCCATCGGTGATGTCGGCGATATAGGCG
CCAGCAACCGCACCTGTGGCGCCGGTGATGCCGGCCACGATGCGTCCGGCGTAGAGGATCGAGATCTCGA
TCCCGCGAAATTAATACGACTCACTATAGGGGAATTGTGAGCGGATAACAATTCCCCTCTAGAAATAATT
TTGTTTAACTTTAAGAAGGAGATATACAT
